Addgene plasmid #121017: U4m
Purpose: MoClo golden gate assembly BC part for UTR1 (very strong RBS). Please see Supplemental Documents for annotated Genbank file.
Depositing lab: Richard Murray. Depositing organization: California Institute of Technology.
Backbone
  Vector backbone: DVA
  Backbone size w/o insert (bp): 2100
  Vector type: Synthetic Biology
Growth in bacteria
  Bacterial resistance: Ampicillin, 100 μg/mL
  Growth temperature: 37°C
  Growth strain: JM109
  Copy number: High Copy
Gene/Insert
  Gene/Insert name: UTR1
  Species: Synthetic
  Insert size (bp): 42
  Cloning method: Gibson Cloning
  Sequencing primers: 5′ AAATAGGCGTATCACGAGGCA; 3′ TTACCGCCTTTGAGTGAGCTG
Terms and licenses: Academic/Nonprofit Terms; Industry Terms: Not Available to Industry
How to cite: U4m was a gift from Richard Murray (Addgene plasmid # 121017 ; http://n2t.net/addgene:121017 ; RRID:Addgene_121017)
