[The description below was written by a language model from this plasmid's Addgene catalogue record and pLannotate feature annotations shown in this document.]
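Description:
U4m is a small synthetic-biology part plasmid (about 2.1 kb) built on the DVA backbone, a destination vector used to store basic parts for MoClo Golden Gate assembly. It is maintained in E. coli at high copy through a ColE1/pUC-type origin of replication and is selected with ampicillin via a β-lactamase (AmpR) gene driven by its native bla promoter. These two elements, together with a putative bacterial transcription terminator near the cloning region, make up essentially all of the backbone.

The payload is a 42 bp synthetic insert called UTR1, described as a very strong ribosome binding site. The feature annotation identifies its core as the efficient RBS from bacteriophage T7 gene 10, a 5′ untranslated leader widely used to drive high translation initiation in bacteria and in cell-free expression systems. The part sits between a BioBrick prefix and suffix. It is designated a "BC" part, meaning that Type IIS digestion should release it with the overhangs that define the position between a promoter part and a coding-sequence part in the MoClo assembly order. The Type IIS sites and overhangs themselves are not annotated in the feature table. The plasmid carries no promoter, coding sequence or terminator for expression of its own. It serves purely as a storage and donor vector for this RBS module. Its typical use is as one component in one-pot Golden Gate reactions that combine promoter, UTR/RBS, coding sequence and terminator parts into complete transcriptional units, where this part would be chosen when strong translation is wanted.
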