Features (pLannotate 1.2.2; 7 found; start..end, strand, type, name):
     26..69      -  terminator     bacterial terminator: putative bacterial transcription terminator
     72..93      +  misc_feature   BioBrick prefix: BioBrick prefix for parts that do not start with "ATG"
    118..140     +  RBS            RBS: efficient ribosome binding site from bacteriophage T7 gene 10 (Olins and Rangwala, 1989)
    157..177     +  misc_feature   BioBrick suffix: universal suffix for all parts
    354..942     -  rep_origin     ori: high-copy-number ColE1/pMB1/pBR322/pUC origin of replication
   1113..1973    -  CDS            AmpR: β-lactamase; bla; confers resistance to ampicillin, carbenicillin, and related antibiotics
   1974..2078    -  promoter       AmpR promoter: bla
>Addgene plasmid #121017 | U4m | addgene full sequence | sequence record 236179 | Addgene NGS Result
AAAAATAGGCGTATCACGAGGCAGAATTTCAGATAAAAAAAATCCTTAGCTTTCGCTAAGGATGATTTCT
GGAATTCGCGGCCGCTTCTAGAGACTAGTGGGTCTCATACTAATAATTTTGTTTAACTTTAAGAAGGAGA
TATACAATGAGAGACCTACTAGTAGCGGCCGCTGCAGGCTTCCTCGCTCACTGACTCGCTGCGCTCGGTC
GTTCGGCTGCGGCGAGCGGTATCAGCTCACTCAAAGGCGGTAATACGGTTATCCACAGAATCAGGGGATA
ACGCAGGAAAGAACATGTGAGCAAAAGGCCAGCAAAAGGCCAGGAACCGTAAAAAGGCCGCGTTGCTGGC
GTTTTTCCACAGGCTCCGCCCCCCTGACGAGCATCACAAAAATCGACGCTCAAGTCAGAGGTGGCGAAAC
CCGACAGGACTATAAAGATACCAGGCGTTTCCCCCTGGAAGCTCCCTCGTGCGCTCTCCTGTTCCGACCC
TGCCGCTTACCGGATACCTGTCCGCCTTTCTCCCTTCGGGAAGCGTGGCGCTTTCTCATAGCTCACGCTG
TAGGTATCTCAGTTCGGTGTAGGTCGTTCGCTCCAAGCTGGGCTGTGTGCACGAACCCCCCGTTCAGCCC
GACCGCTGCGCCTTATCCGGTAACTATCGTCTTGAGTCCAACCCGGTAAGACACGACTTATCGCCACTGG
CAGCAGCCACTGGTAACAGGATTAGCAGAGCGAGGTATGTAGGCGGTGCTACAGAGTTCTTGAAGTGGTG
GCCTAACTACGGCTACACTAGAAGAACAGTATTTGGTATCTGCGCTCTGCTGAAGCCAGTTACCTTCGGA
AAAAGAGTTGGTAGCTCTTGATCCGGCAAACAAACCACCGCTGGTAGCGGTGGTTTTTTTGTTTGCAAGC
AGCAGATTACGCGCAGAAAAAAAGGATCTCAAGAAGATCCTTTGATCTTTTCTACGGGGTCTGACGCTCA
GTGGAACGAAAACTCACGTTAAGGGATTTTGGTCATGAGATTATCAAAAAGGATCTTCACCTAGATCCTT
TTAAATTAAAAATGAAGTTTTAAATCAATCTAAAGTATATATGAGTAAACTTGGTCTGACAGTTACCAAT
GCTTAATCAGTGAGGCACCTATCTCAGCGATCTGTCTATTTCGTTCATCCATAGTTGCCTGACTCCCCGT
CGTGTAGATAACTACGATACGGGAGGGCTTACCATCTGGCCCCAGTGCTGCAATGATACCGCGCGACCCA
CGCTCACCGGCTCCAGATTTATCAGCAATAAACCAGCCAGCCGGAAGGGCCGAGCGCAGAAGTGGTCCTG
CAACTTTATCCGCCTCCATCCAGTCTATTAATTGTTGCCGGGAAGCTAGAGTAAGTAGTTCGCCAGTTAA
TAGTTTGCGCAACGTTGTTGCCATTGCTACAGGCATCGTGGTGTCACGCTCGTCGTTTGGTATGGCTTCA
TTCAGCTCCGGTTCCCAACGATCAAGGCGAGTTACATGATCCCCCATGTTGTGCAAAAAAGCGGTTAGCT
CCTTCGGTCCTCCGATCGTTGTCAGAAGTAAGTTGGCCGCAGTGTTATCACTCATGGTTATGGCAGCACT
GCATAATTCTCTTACTGTCATGCCATCCGTAAGATGCTTTTCTGTGACTGGTGAGTACTCAACCAAGTCA
TTCTGAGAATAGTGTATGCGGCGACCGAGTTGCTCTTGCCCGGCGTCAATACGGGATAATACCGCGCCAC
ATAGCAGAACTTTAAAAGTGCTCATCATTGGAAAACGTTCTTCGGGGCGAAAACTCTCAAGGATCTTACC
GCTGTTGAGATCCAGTTCGATGTAACCCACTCGTGCACCCAACTGATCTTCAGCATCTTTTACTTTCACC
AGCGTTTCTGGGTGAGCAAAAACAGGAAGGCAAAATGCCGCAAAAAAGGGAATAAGGGCGACACGGAAAT
GTTGAATACTCATACTCTTCCTTTTTCAATATTATTGAAGCATTTATCAGGGTTATTGTCTCATGAGCGG
ATACATATTTGAATGTATTTAGAAAAATAAACAAATAGGGGTTCCGCGCACATTTCCCCGAAAAGTGCCA
CCTGACGTCTAAGAAACCATTATTATCATGACATTAACCTAT
