>Addgene plasmid #121017 | U4m | depositor partial sequence | sequence record 230088 | insert sequence
TACTAATAATTTTGTTTAACTTTAAGAAGGAGATATACAATG
